Addgene plasmid #239472: Sc FLAG-S6-RFC1-pRSFDuet
Purpose: Overexpress Sc FLAG-S6-RFC1 in E. coli
Depositing lab: Michael O'Donnell. Depositing organization: Rockefeller University.
Backbone
  Vector backbone: pRSFDuet
  Vector type: Bacterial Expression
Growth in bacteria
  Bacterial resistance: Kanamycin, 50 μg/mL
  Growth temperature: 37°C
  Growth strain: DH5alpha
  Copy number: High Copy
Gene/Insert
  Gene/Insert name: Sc FLAG-S6-RFC1
  Species: S. cerevisiae (budding yeast)
  Entrez Gene: RFC1 (a.k.a. YOR217W, CDC44)
  Tag / fusion protein: 3X FLAG followed by S6 (N terminal on insert)
  Cloning method: Restriction Enzyme; 5′ cloning site Unknown (unknown if destroyed)
Terms and licenses: Academic/Nonprofit Terms; Industry Terms: Not Available to Industry
How to cite: Sc FLAG-S6-RFC1-pRSFDuet was a gift from Michael O'Donnell (Addgene plasmid # 239472 ; http://n2t.net/addgene:239472 ; RRID:Addgene_239472)
