[The description below was written by a language model from this plasmid's Addgene catalogue record and pLannotate feature annotations shown in this document.]
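Description:
Sc FLAG-S6-RFC1-pRSFDuet is a bacterial expression plasmid of about 6.9 kb built on the pRSFDuet backbone for overexpressing the Saccharomyces cerevisiae RFC1 protein (also known as CDC44) in E. coli. It replicates from the RSF1030 origin, a high-copy origin that is compatible with other common plasmid origins, so it can coexist with additional expression plasmids in the same cell. Selection is by kanamycin through the aph(3')-Ia aminoglycoside phosphotransferase gene. The plasmid also carries lacI with its own promoter, supplying the lac repressor needed to control expression.

The RFC1 coding sequence sits in one of the two Duet expression cassettes, downstream of a T7 promoter with an adjacent lac operator and the T7 gene 10 ribosome binding site, and is followed by a T7 terminator. Transcription therefore requires a host that supplies T7 RNA polymerase and is induced with IPTG. The protein carries an N-terminal 3xFLAG epitope for affinity purification and detection. According to the catalogue entry, this is followed by an S6 tag, which is not separately annotated in the feature table but would fall in the short gap between the 3xFLAG and RFC1 features. S6 is generally a short peptide used for enzymatic site-specific labelling, although the record does not state its purpose here. The second T7 promoter/lac operator cassette, with a partial S-tag and its own T7 terminator, appears to hold no annotated insert. Short tetracycline-resistance and other fragment annotations are likely backbone remnants.

RFC1 is the large subunit of the replication factor C clamp loader, which uses ATP to load the PCNA sliding clamp onto DNA. The construct is thus suited to producing tagged RFC1 for biochemical work, potentially alongside compatible plasmids encoding other subunits, though the record does not describe such use.
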