Features (pLannotate 1.2.2; 23 found; start..end, strand, type, name):
    666..757     +  promoter       AmpR promoter: bla
    758..1573    +  CDS            KanR: aminoglycoside phosphotransferase; aph(3')-Ia; confers resistance to kanamycin in bacteria or G418 (Geneticin®) in eukaryotes
   1582..1639    -  promoter       AmpR promoter (fragment): bla
   1803..1850    -  terminator     T7 terminator: transcription terminator for bacteriophage T7 RNA polymerase
   1858..1875    -  CDS            SET1 (fragment): solubility-enhancement tag derived from T7 phage gene 10B
   1905..1946    -  CDS            S-Tag (fragment): affinity and epitope tag derived from pancreatic ribonuclease A
   2055..2079    -  protein_bind   lac operator: The lac repressor binds to the lac operator to inhibit transcription in E. coli. This inhibition can be relieved by adding lactose or isopropyl-β-D-thiogalactopyranoside (IPTG). lac repressor encoded by lacI
   2080..2098    -  promoter       T7 promoter: promoter for bacteriophage T7 RNA polymerase
   2207..2235    +  promoter       tet promoter: E. coli promoter for tetracycline efflux protein gene
   2283..2387    +  CDS            TcR (fragment): tetracycline efflux protein; tet; confers resistance to tetracycline
   2410..2457    -  terminator     T7 terminator: transcription terminator for bacteriophage T7 RNA polymerase
   2465..2514    -  CDS            SET1 (fragment): solubility-enhancement tag derived from T7 phage gene 10B
   2610..5192    -  CDS            RFC1: RFC1_YEAST - Also known as CDC44. Experimental evidence at protein level: Swiss-Prot protein existence level 1. Component of the ATP-dependent clamp loader RFC complex for the POL30/PCNA homotrimer DNA clamp. During a clamp loading circle, the RFC:clamp complex binds to DNA and the recognition of the double- stranded/single-stranded junction stimulates ATP hydrolysis by RFC. The complex presumably provides bipartite ATP sites in which one subunit supplies a catalytic site for hydrolysis of ATP bound to the neighboring subunit. Dissociation of RFC from the clamp leaves the clamp encircling DNA.
   5232..5297    -  CDS            3xFLAG: three tandem FLAG® epitope tags, followed by an enterokinase cleavage site
   5310..5332    -  RBS            RBS: efficient ribosome binding site from bacteriophage T7 gene 10 (Olins and Rangwala, 1989)
   5347..5371    -  protein_bind   lac operator: The lac repressor binds to the lac operator to inhibit transcription in E. coli. This inhibition can be relieved by adding lactose or isopropyl-β-D-thiogalactopyranoside (IPTG). lac repressor encoded by lacI
   5372..5390    -  promoter       T7 promoter: promoter for bacteriophage T7 RNA polymerase
   5393..5428    +  CDS            TcR (fragment): tetracycline efflux protein; tet; confers resistance to tetracycline
   5436..5513    +  promoter       lacI promoter: lacI
   5514..6596    +  CDS            lacI: lac repressor; lacI; The lac repressor binds to the lac operator to inhibit transcription in E. coli. This inhibition can be relieved by adding lactose or isopropyl-β-D-thiogalactopyranoside (IPTG).
   6609..6630    +  protein_bind   CAP binding site: CAP binding activates transcription in the presence of cAMP. E. coli catabolite activator protein
   6645..6709    +  CDS            TcR (fragment): tetracycline efflux protein; tet; confers resistance to tetracycline
   6792..650     +  rep_origin     RSF ori (across the origin): Plasmids containing the RSF 1030 origin of replication can be propagated in E. coli cells that contain additional plasmids with compatible origins.
>Addgene plasmid #239472 | Sc FLAG-S6-RFC1-pRSFDuet | addgene full sequence | sequence record 481685 | Addgene NGS Result
GAGCTACCAACTCTTTGAACCAAGGTAAGTGGGTTGGAGGACCGCACTCACCAAAATCTGTTCTTTCAGT
TTAGCCTTAACAGGTGCATAACTTCAAGACAAAGTCCTCTAAATCAGTTACCAATGGCTGCTGCCAGTGG
CGATAAGTCGTGTCTTACCGGGTTGGACTCAAGACGATAGTTACCGGATAAGGCGCAGCGGTCGGGCTGA
ACGGGGGGTTCGTGCACACAGCCCAGCTTGGAGCGAACGACCTACACCGAACTGAGATACCAACAGCGTG
AGCTATGAGAAAGCGCCACGCTTCCCGAAGGGAGAAAGGCGGACAGGTATCCGGTAAGCGGCAGGGTCGG
AACAGGAGAGCGCACGAGGGAGCTTCCAGGGGGAAACGCCTGGTATCTTTATAGTCCTGTCGGGTTTCGC
CACCTCTGGCTTGAGCGTCGATTTTTGTGATGCTCGTCAGGGGGGCGGAGCCTATGGAAAAACGCCTGCG
GCGTTGGCTTCTTCCGGTGCTTTGCTTTTTGCTCACATGTTCTTTCCGGCTTTATCCCCTGATTCTGTGG
ATAACCGTATTACCGCTTTTGAGTGAGCTGACACCGCTCGCCGCAGTCGAACGACCGAGCGTAGCGAGTC
AGTGAGCGAGGAAGCGGAAGAGCGCTGCATGCCTATTTGTTTATTTTTCTAAATACATTCAAATATGTAT
CCGCTCATGAGACAATAACCCTGATAAATGCTTCAATAATATTGAAAAAGGAAGAGTATGAGCCATATTC
AACGGGAAACGTCTTGCTCTAGGCCGCGATTAAATTCCAACATGGATGCTGATTTATATGGGTATAAATG
GGCTCGCGATAATGTCGGGCAATCAGGTGCGACAATCTATCGATTGTATGGGAAGCCCGATGCGCCAGAG
TTGTTTCTGAAACATGGCAAAGGTAGCGTTGCCAATGATGTTACAGATGAGATGGTCAGACTAAACTGGC
TGACGGAATTTATGCCTCTTCCGACCATCAAGCATTTTATCCGTACTCCTGATGATGCATGGTTACTCAC
CACTGCGATCCCCGGGAAAACAGCATTCCAGGTATTAGAAGAATATCCTGATTCAGGTGAAAATATTGTT
GATGCGCTGGCAGTGTTCCTGCGCCGGTTGCATTCGATTCCTGTTTGTAATTGTCCTTTTAACAGCGACC
GCGTATTTCGTCTCGCTCAGGCGCAATCACGAATGAATAACGGTTTGGTTGATGCGAGTGATTTTGATGA
CGAGCGTAATGGCTGGCCTGTTGAACAAGTCTGGAAAGAAATGCATAAACTTTTGCCATTCTCACCGGAT
TCAGTCGTCACTCATGGTGATTTCTCACTTGATAACCTTATTTTTGACGAGGGGAAATTAATAGGTTGTA
TTGATGTTGGACGAGTCGGAATCGCAGACCGATACCAGGATCTTGCCATCCTATGGAACTGCCTCGGTGA
GTTTTCTCCTTCATTACAGAAACGGCTTTTTCAAAAATATGGTATTGATAATCCTGATATGAATAAATTG
CAGTTTCATTTGATGCTCGATGAGTTTTTCTAAGAATTAATTCATGAGCGGATACATATTTGAATGTATT
TAGAAAAATAAACAAATAGGGGTTCCGCGCACATTTCCCCGAAAAGTGCCACTTGCGGAGACCCGGTCGT
CAGCTTGTCGTCGGTTCAGGGCAGGGTCGTTAAATAGCCGCTTATGTCTATTGCTGGTTTACCGGTTTAT
TGACTACCGGAAGCAGTGTGACCGTGTGCTTCTCAAATGCCTGAGGTTTCAGCAAAAAACCCCTCAAGAC
CCGTTTAGAGGCCCCAAGGGGTTATGCTAGTTATTGCTCAGCGGTGGCAGCAGCCTAGGTTAATTAAGCT
GCGCTAGTAGACGAGTCCATGTGCTGGCGTTCAAATTTCGCAGCAGCGGTTTCTTTACCAGACTCGAGGG
TACCGACGTCAGCGATCGCGTGGCCGGCCGATATCCAATTGAGATCTGCCATATGTATATCTCCTTCTTA
TACTTAACTAATATACTAAGATGGGGAATTGTTATCCGCTCACAATTCCCCTATAGTGAGTCGTATTAAT
TTCGATTATGCGGCCGTGTACAATACGATTACTTTCTGTTCGACTTAAGCATTATGCGGCCGCAAGCTTG
TCGACCTGCAGGCGCGCCGAGCTCGAATTCTCATGTTTGACAGCTTATCATCGATAAGCTTTAATGCGGT
AGTTTATCACAGTTAAATTGCTAACGCAGTCAGGCACCGTGTATGAAATCTAACAATGCGCTCATCGTCA
TCCTCGGCACCGTCACCCTGGATGCTGTAGGCATAGGCTTGGTTATGCCGGTACTGCCGGGCCTCTTGCG
GGATATCCGGATATAGTTCCTCCTTTCAGCAAAAAACCCCTCAAGACCCGTTTAGAGGCCCCAAGGGGTT
ATGCTAGTTATTGCTCAGCGGTGGCAGCAGCCAACTCAGCTTCCTTTCGGGCTTTGTTAGCAGCCGGATC
ACCACACAGTTTTCGTATCTGTGATAGAACGGCTCACAAAATCAATGAGAAGAAAAGTGTAATTATAATC
TTAGTGTATGAATAAATCATGCTTTCGTTTTCCTTTTTTTGCTACCACCAGGTTTACTGGTGGCAGTCTT
CCTCTTCGTAGGTTTGGCTTTCTGCTTGATAAGTTTATCCTTCTTCAAGTCTGTGCTACTATCTTGTGTT
TCTTCATCATCTGCGGGAACTGGATTGTCATCTGCGTCAACGACATCTTCGAAATCGGGGGTGCTAGTAC
TGGTGCCAACACCACCACCACCAATAGTACTACCTGTTCTGTAAATTGCGACTGGATGTGTCATACTGTT
GTATTTCCGCGTGAATCCACTTTTAACCGTAGCTGGTATCTTTTTGATAATGGCTGTGGTCACATCAGGA
CCTACGAAAAACTCCATAATAGAATCCCAGTCTTCTTTGGTCAAATAGTAATCGTCCATTACCTCTATGA
CAGATGAAATTGCATCAGCACCTTGCTTCAAAAATGGGTCCAATAATCTTTTTCTAAAAGTTGGTAGGTA
ATCCAGCCTTAGTCCAATTTTATCAGTAGATGTACCTAGTCTTGTATGATAATGTATCTCTTGCAGTAAC
CTATAATATTTGGCAGATTTAGAATTTTGGCCCAACCAAGCTGTGAAATTGATTCTTCCCGCCATATGGC
CGGCAACTTTTGATGCTGGATAAACAGATGAAAGAACAGCATGCAAAGGCAAAAGACTCCATAATTGCTC
ACTACTACGAATCTTCTTTTCGACAATATCACCTAATGAAATACAGTTAGCCGCCTCAGCAACTGCTTCC
AAATGTGACTGGCCGGGTTTCAAAACGCTTGGTCTTGTAGATAAATAGTTTTCCTGAATCATTAGGGGTG
TGAAATCAAAGTCATCAAAATATAATGCGATCTTATCATTCAGTGTAAAGTTCCTTGAACCTATGTCTGA
GTATATTTGTCCATCCAACATTTTATGGGCAATGTCAAAGGGTTTTAGGGCAATATTCTTTTCCCATGCC
TTTGAGATCTCGTTGATATTTTCATGGTTTATGGTTTTAGTAGTCGTAGATATCGTTGAAAGTAGATTAA
TAACCTGGCGGATATCACCTCTTGTAGTCTGTATCAACCTATCAATGACATTTGGATCAAGTTTGAACTT
TTCTCTGATCGCAATTGTCATTAATCTTGATTTGATACTGTTAGCATCAGGTCTTCTAAATTGGATATCA
AGACATACTCTATCGAATGGTCTCATTTTTGGTAAATTACGTTCATTACAAATTAGAATCAATGGAGTTG
ACGTCTTACGACAAAACTGTGCCAGCTGGCCAACTCCCCCCCTATCGCCTCCGCTCATACCATCAACTTC
ATCCATGATAATGACAAAATGTTTCCCGTTCAAATTTTGAGCTTCTTCGTTGTGTTTGAAATATCCCACT
ACAGACATGTTATCAAGAGCGTTTTTAACACCGGCATTAAGTAAAGTTTTAGAGCGAACATCAGAAGCGT
TTTGTTCAAGAATGTCATACCCAAGCTCTTGTGCAACTAAATGAGCAGCAGTTGTCTTCCCAATACCAGG
AGGACCGTATAACATTGCAGCCCTGAAAACACCAGAGCCATCTTTACCAGCATGTTTAAAACTATTTTTC
TTTGAATTTTCCCAATTAGCCAACCAGTTTTTTAATTTCATTACACTTCCTTTGTTACCACAGACCTGTT
GTAGATTCGTTGGTGCGTACTTTACTGTCCACAATTTATCTTCTTCCCTAACCACATTGTCTCTCTCCAG
ATGGCCACCAGAAACTCTAGTGGCTGCAAGCTTCTTCGACCTTTCCTCTTCTTTCTTAACAAGCAATTCT
GCTTCTTTGGTAGCAATATTATGCTGTTCTTCTAATTTTCGACGTGCTTTTTCGGCAGCTTCCCCGTCAC
CACCTTCAGCAGGCATCCCAGCAATTAATTGCTTAAAGCCTTCTTCGTCTATGGCTTTGATTTTCAATTG
CTTGATTTTTTCTAGTTTCTTTGGCCCTGCTTCATCACCTAAGACTACTACAGAAGTTTTGCTTGAAATT
GATTTAGTAACCCTTGCTCCGTATCTTTTCGCTAAAGCTTCCGATGCACCACGCTCCAAGGTTGGCAGAA
CACCTGTGAAGACAATTGTTAGACCTAATAAACAATTTGGCTTTCCTTCTGGAAAACTACCTATTTCAGA
AACAATTTCATCTGGATCCGCATTTGAATTTGCGCTTTTGAAATCAAATTTAGCATTCTCTTTCACATGA
ACATTTGACAGATCCAAGGATGGAATCTTATCTAGTACATCTTGAGCCGTAATATTCGAAGCCGAGTCTG
AACTTTTAGAGGAGGGTTTGGTTTTTTTTGAACTTGCTGGCTTTACAGTTGGTGAAGAGGCCTTCCTCTT
AGCGGGAAGAGGTAGCTTTTTTTCTCCTTCAGGTGTCTCTGATACATCAATTACATTACTTACAGGCATC
TTCTTTGGTGTTTTATTGGTTGATTCTTGGTCAGATTCAGTATCTAAGTCGATAACTTCTGGTTTAGACG
AACCCACCTGTCTCGTAGGTCTGGATGTTGACGATCTTACGGATTTCTTATTTTTACCAAAGAAATCAGA
AATATTGACCATGGAGTTCAGCAGGCGCAGCAGCCAGCTCAGGCTATCGCCCTTGTCATCGTCATCCTTG
TAGTCGATGTCATGATCTTTATAATCACCGTCATGGTCTTTGTAGTCAGACATGGTATATCTCCTTATTA
AAGTTAAACAAAATTATTTCTACAGGGGAATTGTTATCCGCTCACAATTCCCCTATAGTGAGTCGTATTA
ATTTCCTAATGCAGGAGTCGCATAAGGGAGAGCGTCGAGATCCCGGACACCATCGAATGGCGCAAAACCT
TTCGCGGTATGGCATGATAGCGCCCGGAAGAGAGTCAATTCAGGGTGGTGAATGTGAAACCAGTAACGTT
ATACGATGTCGCAGAGTATGCCGGTGTCTCTTATCAGACCGTTTCCCGCGTGGTGAACCAGGCCAGCCAC
GTTTCTGCGAAAACGCGGGAAAAAGTGGAAGCGGCGATGGCGGAGCTGAATTACATTCCCAACCGCGTGG
CACAACAACTGGCGGGCAAACAGTCGTTGCTGATTGGCGTTGCCACCTCCAGTCTGGCCCTGCACGCGCC
GTCGCAAATTGTCGCGGCGATTAAATCTCGCGCCGATCAACTGGGTGCCAGCGTGGTGGTGTCGATGGTA
GAACGAAGCGGCGTCGAAGCCTGTAAAGCGGCGGTGCACAATCTTCTCGCGCAACGCGTCAGTGGGCTGA
TCATTAACTATCCGCTGGATGACCAGGATGCCATTGCTGTGGAAGCTGCCTGCACTAATGTTCCGGCGTT
ATTTCTTGATGTCTCTGACCAGACACCCATCAACAGTATTATTTTCTCCCATGAAGACGGTACGCGACTG
GGCGTGGAGCATCTGGTCGCATTGGGTCACCAGCAAATCGCGCTGTTAGCGGGCCCATTAAGTTCTGTCT
CGGCGCGTCTGCGTCTGGCTGGCTGGCATAAATATCTCACTCGCAATCAAATTCAGCCGATAGCGGAACG
GGAAGGCGACTGGAGTGCCATGTCCGGTTTTCAACAAACCATGCAAATGCTGAATGAGGGCATCGTTCCC
ACTGCGATGCTGGTTGCCAACGATCAGATGGCGCTGGGCGCAATGCGCGCCATTACCGAGTCCGGGCTGC
GCGTTGGTGCGGACATCTCGGTAGTGGGATACGACGATACCGAAGACAGCTCATGTTATATCCCGCCGTT
AACCACCATCAAACAGGATTTTCGCCTGCTGGGGCAAACCAGCGTGGACCGCTTGCTGCAACTCTCTCAG
GGCCAGGCGGTGAAGGGCAATCAGCTGTTGCCCGTCTCACTGGTGAAAAGAAAAACCACCCTGGCGCCCA
ATACGCAAACCGCCTCTCCCCGCGCGTTGGCCGATTCATTAATGCAGCTGGCACGACAGGTTTCCCGACT
GGAAAGCGGGCAGTGAGCGCAACGCAATTAATGTAAGTTAGCTCACTCATTAGGCACCGGGATCTCGACC
GATGCCCTTGAGAGCCTTCAACCCAGTCAGCTCCTTCCGGTGGGCGCGGGGCATGACTAACATGAGAATT
ACAACTTATATCGTATGGGGCTGACTTCAGGTGCTACATTTGAAGAGATAAATTGCACTGAAATCTAGAG
TAACGGAATAGCTGTTCGTTGACTTGATAGACCGATTGATTCATCATCTCATAAATAAAGAAAAACCACC
GCTACCAACGGTGGTTTTCTCAAGGTTCGCT
